>Addgene plasmid #120043 | pMaCTag-P32 | depositor full sequence | sequence record 228081 | pMaCTag-P32 sequence 4138 bps
GAACGCGGCCGCCAGCTGAAGCTTCGTACGTCAGGTGGAGGAGGTAGTGGCGGAGGCGGATCCAAAGAAA
CCGCTGCTGCTAAATTCGAACGCCAGCACATGGACAGCTGAACTAGTAACTTGTTTATTGCAGCTTATAA
TGGTTACAAATAAAGCAATAGCATCACAAATTTCACAAATAAAGCATTTTTTTCACTGCATTCTAGTTGT
GGTTTGTCCAAACTCATCAATGTATCTTAGTCGATATAACTTCGTATAGCATACATTATACGAAGTTATG
TCGACGGTGTGGAAAGTCCCCAGGCTCCCCAGCAGGCAGAAGTATGCAAAGCATGCATCTCAATTAGTCA
GCAACCAGGTGTGGAAAGTCCCCAGGCTCCCCAGCAGGCAGAAGTATGCAAAGCATGCATCTCAATTAGT
CAGCAACCATAGTCCCGCCCCTAACTCCGCCCATCCCGCCCCTAACTCCGCCCAGTTCCGCCCATTCTCC
GCCCCATGGCTGACTAATTTTTTTTATTTATGCAGAGGCCGAGGCCGCCTCGGCCTCTGAGCTATTCCAG
AAGTAGTGAGGAGGCTTTTTTGGAGGCCTAGGCTTTTGCAAAGAATTCGCCACCATGACTGAGTACAAGC
CTACTGTGCGTTTAGCCACCAGGGATGATGTGCCACGAGCCGTGAGGACACTAGCAGCCGCCTTTGCTGA
CTACCCAGCTACAAGGCACACCGTGGACCCTGACAGACACATTGAAAGAGTCACAGAACTTCAGGAGCTG
TTTTTAACTAGGGTGGGCCTGGATATTGGCAAAGTCTGGGTGGCCGATGATGGAGCAGCAGTTGCAGTGT
GGACCACCCCAGAGTCTGTTGAAGCTGGAGCTGTCTTTGCAGAAATTGGACCAAGAATGGCCGAGTTATC
TGGCAGCAGGCTGGCTGCTCAACAGCAGATGGAAGGATTATTAGCTCCCCACAGACCCAAGGAGCCTGCC
TGGTTCCTGGCAACAGTTGGAGTTTCTCCAGACCATCAGGGCAAGGGCTTAGGATCTGCTGTGGTGCTGC
CTGGTGTGGAAGCAGCTGAGAGAGCTGGGGTGCCAGCATTTCTGGAGACATCAGCTCCTAGAAACCTGCC
CTTCTATGAACGGCTGGGCTTCACAGTGACTGCTGATGTGGAGGTGCCTGAGGGCCCCAGAACCTGGTGC
ATGACAAGAAAACCAGGAGCCTGACTGCAGCGACTGTGCCTTCTAGTTGCCAGCCATCTGTTGTTTGCCC
CTCCCCCGTGCCTTCCTTGACCCTGGAAGGTGCCACTCCCACTGTCCTTTCCTAATAAAATGAGGAAATT
GCATCGCATTGTCTGAGTAGGTGTCATTCTATTCTGGGGGGTGGGGTGGGGCAGGACAGCAAGGGGGAGG
ATTGGGAAGACAATAGCAGGCATGCTGGGGATGCGGTGGGCTCTATGGCTCGAGGAGGGCCTATTTCCCA
TGATTCCTTCATATTTGCATATACGATACAAGGCTGTTAGAGAGATAATTGGAATTAATTTGACTGTAAA
CACAAAGATATTAGTACAAAATACGTGACGTAGAAAGTAATAATTTCTTGGGTAGTTTGCAGTTTTAAAA
TTATGTTTTAAAATGGACTATCATATGCTTACCGTAACTTGAAAGTATTTCGATTTCTTGGCTTTATATA
TCTTGTGGAAAGGACGAAACACCGATAACTTCGTATAGCATACATTATACGAAGTTATGGTACCGATGCA
GCTAGCCCGCGGATCTGCCGGTCTCCCTATAGTGAGTCGTATTAATTTCGATAAGCCAGGTTAACCTGCA
TTAATGAATCGGCCAACGCGCGGGGAGAGGCGGTTTGCGTATTGGGCGCTCTTCCGCTTCCTCGCTCACT
GACTCGCTGCGCTCGGTCGTTCGGCTGCGGCGAGCGGTATCAGCTCACTCAAAGGCGGTAATACGGTTAT
CCACAGAATCAGGGGATAACGCAGGAAAGAACATGTGAGCAAAAGGCCAGCAAAAGGCCAGGAACCGTAA
AAAGGCCGCGTTGCTGGCGTTTTTCCATAGGCTCCGCCCCCCTGACGAGCATCACAAAAATCGACGCTCA
AGTCAGAGGTGGCGAAACCCGACAGGACTATAAAGATACCAGGCGTTTCCCCCTGGAAGCTCCCTCGTGC
GCTCTCCTGTTCCGACCCTGCCGCTTACCGGATACCTGTCCGCCTTTCTCCCTTCGGGAAGCGTGGCGCT
TTCTCAATGCTCACGCTGTAGGTATCTCAGTTCGGTGTAGGTCGTTCGCTCCAAGCTGGGCTGTGTGCAC
GAACCCCCCGTTCAGCCCGACCGCTGCGCCTTATCCGGTAACTATCGTCTTGAGTCCAACCCGGTAAGAC
ACGACTTATCGCCACTGGCAGCAGCCACTGGTAACAGGATTAGCAGAGCGAGGTATGTAGGCGGTGCTAC
AGAGTTCTTGAAGTGGTGGCCTAACTACGGCTACACTAGAAGGACAGTATTTGGTATCTGCGCTCTGCTG
AAGCCAGTTACCTTCGGAAAAAGAGTTGGTAGCTCTTGATCCGGCAAACAAACCACCGCTGGTAGCGGTG
GTTTTTTTGTTTGCAAGCAGCAGATTACGCGCAGAAAAAAAGGATCTCAAGAAGATCCTTTGATCTTTTC
TACGGGGTCTGACGCTCAGTGGAACGAAAACTCACGTTAAGGGATTTTGGTCATGAGATTATCAAAAAGG
ATCTTCACCTAGATCCTTTTAAATTAAAAATGAAGTTTTAAATCAATCTAAAGTATATATGAGTAAACTT
GGTCTGACAGTTACCAATGCTTAATCAGTGAGGCACCTATCTCAGCGATCTGTCTATTTCGTTCATCCAT
AGTTGCCTGACTCCCCGTCGTGTAGATAACTACGATACGGGAGGGCTTACCATCTGGCCCCAGTGCTGCA
ATGATACCGCGAGACCCACGCTCACCGGCTCCAGATTTATCAGCAATAAACCAGCCAGCCGGAAGGGCCG
AGCGCAGAAGTGGTCCTGCAACTTTATCCGCCTCCATCCAGTCTATTAATTGTTGCCGGGAAGCTAGAGT
AAGTAGTTCGCCAGTTAATAGTTTGCGCAACGTTGTTGCCATTGCTACAGGCATCGTGGTGTCACGCTCG
TCGTTTGGTATGGCTTCATTCAGCTCCGGTTCCCAACGATCAAGGCGAGTTACATGATCCCCCATGTTGT
GCAAAAAAGCGGTTAGCTCCTTCGGTCCTCCGATCGTTGTCAGAAGTAAGTTGGCCGCAGTGTTATCACT
CATGGTTATGGCAGCACTGCATAATTCTCTTACTGTCATGCCATCCGTAAGATGCTTTTCTGTGACTGGT
GAGTACTCAACCAAGTCATTCTGAGAATAGTGTATGCGGCGACCGAGTTGCTCTTGCCCGGCGTCAATAC
GGGATAATACCGCGCCACATAGCAGAACTTTAAAAGTGCTCATCATTGGAAAACGTTCTTCGGGGCGAAA
ACTCTCAAGGATCTTACCGCTGTTGAGATCCAGTTCGATGTAACCCACTCGTGCACCCAACTGATCTTCA
GCATCTTTTACTTTCACCAGCGTTTCTGGGTGAGCAAAAACAGGAAGGCAAAATGCCGCAAAAAAGGGAA
TAAGGGCGACACGGAAATGTTGAATACTCATACTCTTCCTTTTTCAATATTATTGAAGCATTTATCAGGG
TTATTGTCTCATGAGCGGATACATATTTGAATGTATTTAGAAAAATAAACAAATAGGGGTTCCGCGCACA
TTTCCCCGAAAAGTGCCACCTGACGTCTAAGAAACCATTATTATCATGACATTAACCTATAAAAATAGGC
GTATCACGAGGCCCTTTCGTCTCGCGCGTTTCGGTGATGACGGTGAAAACCTCTGACACATGCAGCTCCC
GGAGACGGTCACAGCTTGTCTGTAAGCGGATGCCGGGAGCAGACAAGCCCGTCAGGGCGCGTCAGCGGGT
GTTGGCGGGTGTCGGGGCTGGCTTAACTATGCGGCATCAGAGCAGATTGTACTGAGAGTGCACCATATGG
ACATATTGTCGTTAGAACGCGGCTACAATTAATACATAACCTTATGTATCATACACATACGATTTAGGTG
ACACTATA
Features (pLannotate 1.2.2; 16 found; start..end, strand, type, name):
     64..108     +  CDS            S-Tag: affinity and epitope tag derived from pancreatic ribonuclease A
    118..239     +  polyA_signal   SV40 poly(A) signal: SV40 polyadenylation signal
    246..279     +  protein_bind   loxP: Cre-mediated recombination occurs in the 8-bp core sequence (GCATACAT). Cre recombinase
    286..602     +  promoter       SV40 promoter: SV40 enhancer and early promoter
    615..1211    +  CDS            pac: PUAC_STRAD - Protein predicted: Swiss-Prot protein existence level 4. Detoxification of puromycin. From Streptomyces alboniger.
   1224..1448    +  polyA_signal   bGH poly(A) signal: bovine growth hormone polyadenylation signal
   1455..1695    +  promoter       U6 promoter: RNA polymerase III promoter for human U6 snRNA
   1705..1738    +  protein_bind   loxP: Cre-mediated recombination occurs in the 8-bp core sequence (GCATACAT). Cre recombinase
   1776..1794    -  promoter       T7 promoter: promoter for bacteriophage T7 RNA polymerase
   1816..1869    -  CDS            lacI (fragment): lac repressor; lacI; The lac repressor binds to the lac operator to inhibit transcription in E. coli. This inhibition can be relieved by adding lactose or isopropyl-β-D-thiogalactopyranoside (IPTG).
   2052..2640    -  rep_origin     ori: high-copy-number ColE1/pMB1/pBR322/pUC origin of replication
   2811..3671    -  CDS            AmpR: β-lactamase; bla; confers resistance to ampicillin, carbenicillin, and related antibiotics
   3672..3776    -  promoter       AmpR promoter: bla
   3871..3906    +  CDS            rop (fragment): Rop protein, which maintains plasmids at low copy number; rop
   4008..4059    +  misc_feature   bom (fragment): basis of mobility region from pBR322
   4122..2       +  promoter       SP6 promoter (across the origin): promoter for bacteriophage SP6 RNA polymerase
