>Addgene plasmid #120043 | pMaCTag-P32 | addgene full sequence | sequence record 232649 | Addgene NGS Result
ATTTAGGTGACACTATAGAACGCGGCCGCCAGCTGAAGCTTCGTACGTCAGGTGGAGGAGGTAGTGGCGG
AGGCGGATCCAAAGAAACCGCTGCTGCTAAATTCGAACGCCAGCACATGGACAGCTGAACTAGTAACTTG
TTTATTGCAGCTTATAATGGTTACAAATAAAGCAATAGCATCACAAATTTCACAAATAAAGCATTTTTTT
CACTGCATTCTAGTTGTGGTTTGTCCAAACTCATCAATGTATCTTAGTCGATATAACTTCGTATAGCATA
CATTATACGAAGTTATGTCGACGGTGTGGAAAGTCCCCAGGCTCCCCAGCAGGCAGAAGTATGCAAAGCA
TGCATCTCAATTAGTCAGCAACCAGGTGTGGAAAGTCCCCAGGCTCCCCAGCAGGCAGAAGTATGCAAAG
CATGCATCTCAATTAGTCAGCAACCATAGTCCCGCCCCTAACTCCGCCCATCCCGCCCCTAACTCCGCCC
AGTTCCGCCCATTCTCCGCCCCATGGCTGACTAATTTTTTTTATTTATGCAGAGGCCGAGGCCGCCTCGG
CCTCTGAGCTATTCCAGAAGTAGTGAGGAGGCTTTTTTGGAGGCCTAGGCTTTTGCAAAGAATTCGCCAC
CATGACTGAGTACAAGCCTACTGTGCGTTTAGCCACCAGGGATGATGTGCCACGAGCCGTGAGGACACTA
GCAGCCGCCTTTGCTGACTACCCAGCTACAAGGCACACCGTGGACCCTGACAGACACATTGAAAGAGTCA
CAGAACTTCAGGAGCTGTTTTTAACTAGGGTGGGCCTGGATATTGGCAAAGTCTGGGTGGCCGATGATGG
AGCAGCAGTTGCAGTGTGGACCACCCCAGAGTCTGTTGAAGCTGGAGCTGTCTTTGCAGAAATTGGACCA
AGAATGGCCGAGTTATCTGGCAGCAGGCTGGCTGCTCAACAGCAGATGGAAGGATTATTAGCTCCCCACA
GACCCAAGGAGCCTGCCTGGTTCCTGGCAACAGTTGGAGTTTCTCCAGACCATCAGGGCAAGGGCTTAGG
ATCTGCTGTGGTGCTGCCTGGTGTGGAAGCAGCTGAGAGAGCTGGGGTGCCAGCATTTCTGGAGACATCA
GCTCCTAGAAACCTGCCCTTCTATGAACGGCTGGGCTTCACAGTGACTGCTGATGTGGAGGTGCCTGAGG
GCCCCAGAACCTGGTGCATGACAAGAAAACCAGGAGCCTGACTGCAGCGACTGTGCCTTCTAGTTGCCAG
CCATCTGTTGTTTGCCCCTCCCCCGTGCCTTCCTTGACCCTGGAAGGTGCCACTCCCACTGTCCTTTCCT
AATAAAATGAGGAAATTGCATCGCATTGTCTGAGTAGGTGTCATTCTATTCTGGGGGGTGGGGTGGGGCA
GGACAGCAAGGGGGAGGATTGGGAAGACAATAGCAGGCATGCTGGGGATGCGGTGGGCTCTATGGCTCGA
GGAGGGCCTATTTCCCATGATTCCTTCATATTTGCATATACGATACAAGGCTGTTAGAGAGATAATTGGA
ATTAATTTGACTGTAAACACAAAGATATTAGTACAAAATACGTGACGTAGAAAGTAATAATTTCTTGGGT
AGTTTGCAGTTTTAAAATTATGTTTTAAAATGGACTATCATATGCTTACCGTAACTTGAAAGTATTTCGA
TTTCTTGGCTTTATATATCTTGTGGAAAGGACGAAACACCGATAACTTCGTATAGCATACATTATACGAA
GTTATGGTACCGATGCAGCTAGCCCGCGGATCTGCCGGTCTCCCTATAGTGAGTCGTATTAATTTCGATA
AGCCAGGTTAACCTGCATTAATGAATCGGCCAACGCGCGGGGAGAGGCGGTTTGCGTATTGGGCGCTCTT
CCGCTTCCTCGCTCACTGACTCGCTGCGCTCGGTCGTTCGGCTGCGGCGAGCGGTATCAGCTCACTCAAA
GGCGGTAATACGGTTATCCACAGAATCAGGGGATAACGCAGGAAAGAACATGTGAGCAAAAGGCCAGCAA
AAGGCCAGGAACCGTAAAAAGGCCGCGTTGCTGGCGTTTTTCCATAGGCTCCGCCCCCCTGACGAGCATC
ACAAAAATCGACGCTCAAGTCAGAGGTGGCGAAACCCGACAGGACTATAAAGATACCAGGCGTTTCCCCC
TGGAAGCTCCCTCGTGCGCTCTCCTGTTCCGACCCTGCCGCTTACCGGATACCTGTCCGCCTTTCTCCCT
TCGGGAAGCGTGGCGCTTTCTCATAGCTCACGCTGTAGGTATCTCAGTTCGGTGTAGGTCGTTCGCTCCA
AGCTGGGCTGTGTGCACGAACCCCCCGTTCAGCCCGACCGCTGCGCCTTATCCGGTAACTATCGTCTTGA
GTCCAACCCGGTAAGACACGACTTATCGCCACTGGCAGCAGCCACTGGTAACAGGATTAGCAGAGCGAGG
TATGTAGGCGGTGCTACAGAGTTCTTGAAGTGGTGGCCTAACTACGGCTACACTAGAAGAACAGTATTTG
GTATCTGCGCTCTGCTGAAGCCAGTTACCTTCGGAAAAAGAGTTGGTAGCTCTTGATCCGGCAAACAAAC
CACCGCTGGTAGCGGTGGTTTTTTTGTTTGCAAGCAGCAGATTACGCGCAGAAAAAAAGGATCTCAAGAA
GATCCTTTGATCTTTTCTACGGGGTCTGACGCTCAGTGGAACGAAAACTCACGTTAAGGGATTTTGGTCA
TGAGATTATCAAAAAGGATCTTCACCTAGATCCTTTTAAATTAAAAATGAAGTTTTAAATCAATCTAAAG
TATATATGAGTAAACTTGGTCTGACAGTTACCAATGCTTAATCAGTGAGGCACCTATCTCAGCGATCTGT
CTATTTCGTTCATCCATAGTTGCCTGACTCCCCGTCGTGTAGATAACTACGATACGGGAGGGCTTACCAT
CTGGCCCCAGTGCTGCAATGATACCGCGAGACCCACGCTCACCGGCTCCAGATTTATCAGCAATAAACCA
GCCAGCCGGAAGGGCCGAGCGCAGAAGTGGTCCTGCAACTTTATCCGCCTCCATCCAGTCTATTAATTGT
TGCCGGGAAGCTAGAGTAAGTAGTTCGCCAGTTAATAGTTTGCGCAACGTTGTTGCCATTGCTACAGGCA
TCGTGGTGTCACGCTCGTCGTTTGGTATGGCTTCATTCAGCTCCGGTTCCCAACGATCAAGGCGAGTTAC
ATGATCCCCCATGTTGTGCAAAAAAGCGGTTAGCTCCTTCGGTCCTCCGATCGTTGTCAGAAGTAAGTTG
GCCGCAGTGTTATCACTCATGGTTATGGCAGCACTGCATAATTCTCTTACTGTCATGCCATCCGTAAGAT
GCTTTTCTGTGACTGGTGAGTACTCAACCAAGTCATTCTGAGAATAGTGTATGCGGCGACCGAGTTGCTC
TTGCCCGGCGTCAATACGGGATAATACCGCGCCACATAGCAGAACTTTAAAAGTGCTCATCATTGGAAAA
CGTTCTTCGGGGCGAAAACTCTCAAGGATCTTACCGCTGTTGAGATCCAGTTCGATGTAACCCACTCGTG
CACCCAACTGATCTTCAGCATCTTTTACTTTCACCAGCGTTTCTGGGTGAGCAAAAACAGGAAGGCAAAA
TGCCGCAAAAAAGGGAATAAGGGCGACACGGAAATGTTGAATACTCATACTCTTCCTTTTTCAATATTAT
TGAAGCATTTATCAGGGTTATTGTCTCATGAGCGGATACATATTTGAATGTATTTAGAAAAATAAACAAA
TAGGGGTTCCGCGCACATTTCCCCGAAAAGTGCCACCTGACGTCTAAGAAACCATTATTATCATGACATT
AACCTATAAAAATAGGCGTATCACGAGGCCCTTTCGTCTCGCGCGTTTCGGTGATGACGGTGAAAACCTC
TGACACATGCAGCTCCCGGAGACGGTCACAGCTTGTCTGTAAGCGGATGCCGGGAGCAGACAAGCCCGTC
AGGGCGCGTCAGCGGGTGTTGGCGGGTGTCGGGGCTGGCTTAACTATGCGGCATCAGAGCAGATTGTACT
GAGAGTGCACCATATGGACATATTGTCGTTAGAACGCGGCTACAATTAATACATAACCTTATGTATCATA
CACATACG
Features (pLannotate 1.2.2; 16 found; start..end, strand, type, name):
      1..19      +  promoter       SP6 promoter: promoter for bacteriophage SP6 RNA polymerase
     81..125     +  CDS            S-Tag: affinity and epitope tag derived from pancreatic ribonuclease A
    135..256     +  polyA_signal   SV40 poly(A) signal: SV40 polyadenylation signal
    263..296     +  protein_bind   loxP: Cre-mediated recombination occurs in the 8-bp core sequence (GCATACAT). Cre recombinase
    303..619     +  promoter       SV40 promoter: SV40 enhancer and early promoter
    632..1228    +  CDS            pac: PUAC_STRAD - Protein predicted: Swiss-Prot protein existence level 4. Detoxification of puromycin. From Streptomyces alboniger.
   1241..1465    +  polyA_signal   bGH poly(A) signal: bovine growth hormone polyadenylation signal
   1472..1712    +  promoter       U6 promoter: RNA polymerase III promoter for human U6 snRNA
   1722..1755    +  protein_bind   loxP: Cre-mediated recombination occurs in the 8-bp core sequence (GCATACAT). Cre recombinase
   1793..1811    -  promoter       T7 promoter: promoter for bacteriophage T7 RNA polymerase
   1833..1886    -  CDS            lacI (fragment): lac repressor; lacI; The lac repressor binds to the lac operator to inhibit transcription in E. coli. This inhibition can be relieved by adding lactose or isopropyl-β-D-thiogalactopyranoside (IPTG).
   2069..2657    -  rep_origin     ori: high-copy-number ColE1/pMB1/pBR322/pUC origin of replication
   2828..3688    -  CDS            AmpR: β-lactamase; bla; confers resistance to ampicillin, carbenicillin, and related antibiotics
   3689..3793    -  promoter       AmpR promoter: bla
   3888..3923    +  CDS            rop (fragment): Rop protein, which maintains plasmids at low copy number; rop
   4025..4076    +  misc_feature   bom (fragment): basis of mobility region from pBR322
