[The description below was written by a language model from this plasmid's Addgene catalogue record and pLannotate feature annotations shown in this document.]
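Description:
pMaCTag-P32 is a PCR template plasmid built on the pFA6a backbone, intended not for direct expression but as the source of a cassette amplified for C-terminal tagging of endogenous mammalian genes in the CRISPR-Cas12a-assisted PCR tagging method. It is a 4,138 bp high-copy plasmid propagated in E. coli through a ColE1/pUC-type origin and selected with ampicillin via the β-lactamase gene. Small lacI, rop and bom fragments are backbone remnants, and SP6 and T7 promoters flank the cassette region.

The cassette begins with a promoterless S-Tag coding sequence, a short affinity and epitope tag derived from pancreatic ribonuclease A, followed by an SV40 polyadenylation signal. Because the tag has no promoter of its own, its expression depends on in-frame insertion at the 3′ end of a target gene, so the fusion is driven by the native promoter and terminated by the supplied poly(A) signal. Downstream lies a puromycin selection unit, consisting of the SV40 enhancer/early promoter, the pac puromycin N-acetyltransferase gene and a bGH poly(A) signal, and then a human U6 RNA polymerase III promoter at the end of the cassette. In PCR tagging, gene-specific tagging oligos add homology arms, and the U6 promoter's position at the cassette's 3′ end is consistent with driving a Cas12a crRNA supplied by the reverse oligo, although the record does not spell this out. Two same-orientation loxP sites bracket the marker and U6 promoter, which should allow Cre-mediated excision after selection, leaving the tag and its terminator. The depositor and sequencing-derived records show the same features, differing only in their numbering start.
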