Addgene plasmid #120043: pMaCTag-P32
Purpose: Template for C-terminal PCR tagging of mammalian genes (Puromycin selection) with S-Tag
Depositing lab: Michael Knop. Depositing organization: Universitaet Heidelberg. Publication: CRISPR-Cas12a-assisted PCR tagging of mammalian genes. Fueller J, Herbst K, Meurer M, Gubicza K, Kurtulmus B, Knopf JD, Kirrmaier D, Buchmuller BC, Pereira G, Lemberg MK, Knop M. J Cell Biol. 2020 Jun 1;219(6). pii: 151766. doi: 10.1083/jcb.201910210. PubMed 32406907.
Backbone
  Vector backbone: pFA6a
  Backbone size w/o insert (bp): 2412
  Vector type: PCR Template
  Selectable markers: Puromycin
Growth in bacteria
  Bacterial resistance: Ampicillin, 100 μg/mL
  Growth temperature: 37°C
  Growth strain: DH5alpha
  Copy number: High Copy
Gene/Insert
  Gene/Insert name: S-Tag
  Species: H. sapiens (human)
  Promoter: None
  Tag / fusion protein: S-Tag (C terminal on backbone)
  Cloning method: Restriction Enzyme; 5′ cloning site BamHI (not destroyed); 3′ cloning site SpeI (not destroyed)
  Sequencing primers: 5′ SP6; 3′ AAACCACAACTAGAATGCAGTG
Terms and licenses: Academic/Nonprofit Terms; Industry Terms: Not Available to Industry
Depositor comments: Template plasmid for C-terminal PCR tagging of mammalian genes. For M1 and M2 tagging oligo design please visit www.pcr-tagging.com Please visit https://www.biorxiv.org/content/early/2018/11/20/473876 for BioRxiv preprint
How to cite: pMaCTag-P32 was a gift from Michael Knop (Addgene plasmid # 120043 ; http://n2t.net/addgene:120043 ; RRID:Addgene_120043)
